Addgene plasmid #22400: pcDNA3.1-P2X2-YFP
Depositing lab: Henry Lester. Depositing organization: California Institute of Technology. Publication: An angstrom scale interaction between plasma membrane ATP-gated P2X2 and alpha4beta2 nicotinic channels measured with fluorescence resonance energy transfer and total internal reflection fluorescence microscopy. Khakh BS, Fisher JA, Nashmi R, Bowser DN, Lester HA. J Neurosci. 2005 Jul 20. 25(29):6911-20. 10.1523/JNEUROSCI.0561-05.2005 PubMed 16033901.
Backbone
  Vector backbone: pcDNA3.1
  Backbone manufacturer: Invitrogen
  Backbone size w/o insert (bp): 5600
  Vector type: Mammalian Expression
  Selectable markers: Neomycin (select with G418)
Growth in bacteria
  Bacterial resistance: Ampicillin, 100 μg/mL
  Growth temperature: 37°C
  Growth strain: DH5alpha
  Copy number: High Copy
Gene/Insert
  Gene/Insert name: ATP-gated P2X channel 2 (alt name: P2X2 receptors)
  Species: R. norvegicus (rat)
  Insert size (bp): 2300
  GenBank ID: NM_053656
  Entrez Gene: P2rx2 (a.k.a. P2X2)
  Tag / fusion protein: YFP (C terminal on backbone)
  Cloning method: Restriction Enzyme; 5′ cloning site HINDIII (not destroyed); 3′ cloning site XHOI (not destroyed)
  Sequencing primers: 5′ T7; 3′ BGH-Rev
Resource information
  A portion of this plasmid was derived from a plasmid made by: James Fisher and Ali Jones in Cambridge
Terms and licenses: Academic/Nonprofit Terms; Industry Terms: Not Available to Industry
How to cite: pcDNA3.1-P2X2-YFP was a gift from Henry Lester (Addgene plasmid # 22400 ; http://n2t.net/addgene:22400 ; RRID:Addgene_22400)
