[The description below was written by a language model from this plasmid's Addgene catalogue record and pLannotate feature annotations shown in this document.]
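Description:
pcDNA3.1-P2X2-YFP is a mammalian expression plasmid built on the pcDNA3.1 backbone and carrying the rat ATP-gated ion channel P2X2 (P2rx2) fused at its C terminus to yellow fluorescent protein. The sequenced record is about 7.6 kb. In bacteria it is maintained at high copy from a ColE1/pUC-type origin and selected with ampicillin through the β-lactamase gene. An f1 origin is also present, which in principle allows single-stranded DNA production. For stable selection in mammalian cells, an SV40 early promoter drives the neomycin phosphotransferase gene, terminated by an SV40 polyadenylation signal, giving G418 resistance.

The expression cassette uses the human cytomegalovirus immediate early enhancer and promoter to drive constitutive transcription of the P2X2 coding sequence. This is followed after a short linker region by the EYFP coding sequence, and the transcript ends at the bovine growth hormone polyadenylation signal. The insert was cloned between HindIII and XhoI sites, both of which are retained. A T7 promoter upstream and an SP6 promoter downstream in the reverse orientation flank the fusion and can serve as sequencing primer sites or for in vitro transcription. The annotation software also flags several small fragments, including a short HIV-1 LTR match, a ble fragment, lac regulatory elements and a bom fragment. These appear to be backbone remnants or partial homology hits rather than functional parts of the design.

The associated publication examined the proximity of plasma membrane P2X2 channels and α4β2 nicotinic receptors by fluorescence resonance energy transfer and total internal reflection fluorescence microscopy. This points to the construct's use in imaging fluorescently labelled P2X2 receptors and as a FRET partner in transfected cells.
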