Features (pLannotate 1.2.2; 22 found; start..end, strand, type, name):
    325..429     -  promoter       AmpR promoter: bla
    488..540     -  misc_feature   bom (fragment): basis of mobility region from pBR322
    695..1074    +  enhancer       CMV enhancer: human cytomegalovirus immediate early enhancer
   1075..1278    +  promoter       CMV promoter: human cytomegalovirus (CMV) immediate early promoter
   1274..1307    +  LTR            5' LTR (truncated) (fragment): truncated 5' long terminal repeat (LTR) from HIV-1
   1323..1341    +  promoter       T7 promoter: promoter for bacteriophage T7 RNA polymerase
   1439..2854    +  CDS            P2rx2: P2RX2_RAT - Experimental evidence at protein level: Swiss-Prot protein existence level 1. Ion channel gated by extracellular ATP involved in a variety of cellular responses, such as excitatory postsynaptic responses in sensory neurons, neuromuscular junctions (NMJ) formation, hearing, perception of taste and peristalsis. In the inner ear, regulates sound transduction and auditory neurotransmission, outer hair cell electromotility, inner ear gap junctions, and K(+) recycling. Mediates synaptic transmission between neurons and from neurons to smooth muscle (By similarity). From Rattus norvegicus
   2885..3601    +  CDS            EYFP: EYFP is a basic (constitutively fluorescent) green/yellow fluorescent protein published in 1996, derived from Aequorea victoria. It is reported to be a very rapidly-maturing weak dimer with high acid sensitivity.
   3619..3637    -  promoter       SP6 promoter: promoter for bacteriophage SP6 RNA polymerase
   3663..3887    +  polyA_signal   bGH poly(A) signal: bovine growth hormone polyadenylation signal
   3891..3912    +  promoter       SV40 promoter (fragment): SV40 enhancer and early promoter
   3933..4361    +  rep_origin     f1 ori (sequence partly withheld): f1 bacteriophage origin of replication; arrow indicates direction of (+) strand synthesis
   4375..4704    +  promoter       SV40 promoter: SV40 enhancer and early promoter
   4771..5562    +  CDS            neo: KKA2_KLEPN - Also known as kan, nptII. Experimental evidence at protein level: Swiss-Prot protein existence level 1. Resistance to kanamycin, neomycin, paromomycin, ribostamycin, butirosin and gentamicin B. From Klebsiella pneumoniae.
   5586..5744    +  CDS            ble (fragment): BLE_KLEPN - Experimental evidence at protein level: Swiss-Prot protein existence level 1. Binding protein with a strong affinity to the bleomycin family of antibiotics. Binds to CL990; an antimitotic-antibiotic compound. From Klebsiella pneumoniae.
   5739..5860    +  polyA_signal   SV40 poly(A) signal: SV40 polyadenylation signal
   5933..5949    -  protein_bind   lac operator: The lac repressor binds to the lac operator to inhibit transcription in E. coli. This inhibition can be relieved by adding lactose or isopropyl-β-D-thiogalactopyranoside (IPTG). lac repressor encoded by lacI
   5957..5987    -  promoter       lac promoter: promoter for the E. coli lac operon
   6002..6023    -  protein_bind   CAP binding site: CAP binding activates transcription in the presence of cAMP. E. coli catabolite activator protein
   6036..6128    -  CDS            lacI (fragment): lac repressor; lacI; The lac repressor binds to the lac operator to inhibit transcription in E. coli. This inhibition can be relieved by adding lactose or isopropyl-β-D-thiogalactopyranoside (IPTG).
   6311..6899    -  rep_origin     ori: high-copy-number ColE1/pMB1/pBR322/pUC origin of replication
   7070..324     -  CDS            AmpR (across the origin): β-lactamase; bla; confers resistance to ampicillin, carbenicillin, and related antibiotics
>Addgene plasmid #22400 | pcDNA3.1-P2X2-YFP | addgene full sequence | sequence record 456507 | Addgene NGS Result
TTCTGTGACTGGTGAGTACTCAACCAAGTCATTCTGAGAATAGTGTATGCGGCGACCGAGTTGCTCTTGC
CCGGCGTCAATACGGGATAATACCGCGCCACATAGCAGAACTTTAAAAGTGCTCATCATTGGAAAACGTT
CTTCGGGGCGAAAACTCTCAAGGATCTTACCGCTGTTGAGATCCAGTTCGATGTAACCCACTCGTGCACC
CAACTGATCTTCAGCATCTTTTACTTTCACCAGCGTTTCTGGGTGAGCAAAAACAGGAAGGCAAAATGCC
GCAAAAAAGGGAATAAGGGCGACACGGAAATGTTGAATACTCATACTCTTCCTTTTTCAATATTATTGAA
GCATTTATCAGGGTTATTGTCTCATGAGCGGATACATATTTGAATGTATTTAGAAAAATAAACAAATAGG
GGTTCCGCGCACATTTCCCCGAAAAGTGCCACCTGACGTCGACGGATCGGGAGATCTCCCGATCCCCTAT
GGTGCACTCTCAGTACAATCTGCTCTGATGCCGCATAGTTAAGCCAGTATCTGCTCCCTGCTTGTGTGTT
GGAGGTCGCTGAGTAGTGCGCGAGCAAAATTTAAGCTACAACAAGGCAAGGCTTGACCGACAATTGCATG
AAGAATCTGCTTAGGGTTAGGCGTTTTGCGCTGCTTCGCGATGTACGGGCCAGATATACGCGTTGACATT
GATTATTGACTAGTTATTAATAGTAATCAATTACGGGGTCATTAGTTCATAGCCCATATATGGAGTTCCG
CGTTACATAACTTACGGTAAATGGCCCGCCTGGCTGACCGCCCAACGACCCCCGCCCATTGACGTCAATA
ATGACGTATGTTCCCATAGTAACGCCAATAGGGACTTTCCATTGACGTCAATGGGTGGAGTATTTACGGT
AAACTGCCCACTTGGCAGTACATCAAGTGTATCATATGCCAAGTACGCCCCCTATTGACGTCAATGACGG
TAAATGGCCCGCCTGGCATTATGCCCAGTACATGACCTTATGGGACTTTCCTACTTGGCAGTACATCTAC
GTATTAGTCATCGCTATTACCATGGTGATGCGGTTTTGGCAGTACATCAATGGGCGTGGATAGCGGTTTG
ACTCACGGGGATTTCCAAGTCTCCACCCCATTGACGTCAATGGGAGTTTGTTTTGGCACCAAAATCAACG
GGACTTTCCAAAATGTCGTAACAACTCCGCCCCATTGACGCAAATGGGCGGTAGGCGTGTACGGTGGGAG
GTCTATATAAGCAGAGCTCTCTGGCTAACTAGAGAACCCACTGCTTACTGGCTTATCGAAATTAATACGA
CTCACTATAGGGAGACCCAAGCTTGGTACCGAGCTCGGATCCACTAGTAACGGCCGCCAGTGTGCTCTAA
AGGCCGCTGCACAGCCCCGGCTTCCCGCGGGGGCGGCCATGGTCCGGCGCTTGGCCCGGGGCTGCTGGTC
CGCGTTCTGGGACTACGAGACGCCTAAGGTGATCGTGGTGCGGAATCGGCGCCTGGGATTCGTGCACCGC
ATGGTGCAGCTTCTCATCCTGCTTTACTTCGTGTGGTACGTCTTCATCGTGCAGAAAAGCTACCAGGACA
GCGAGACCGGACCGGAGAGCTCCATCATCACCAAAGTCAAGGGGATCACCATGTCGGAAGACAAAGTGTG
GGACGTGGAGGAATACGTAAAGCCCCCGGAGGGGGGCAGTGTAGTCAGCATCATCACCAGGATCGAGGTT
ACCCCTTCCCAGACCTTGGGAACATGCCCAGAGAGCATGAGGGTTCACAGCTCTACCTGCCATTCAGACG
ACGACTGTATTGCCGGACAGCTGGACATGCAAGGCAATGGGATTCGCACAGGGCACTGTGTACCCTATTA
CCATGGGGACTCCAAGACCTGCGAGGTGTCAGCCTGGTGCCCGGTGGAGGATGGAACTTCTGACAACCAT
TTTCTGGGTAAAATGGCCCCAAATTTCACCATCCTCATCAAGAACAGCATCCACTACCCCAAGTTCAAGT
TCTCAAAGGGCAACATTGCAAGCCAGAAGAGTGACTACCTCAAGCATTGCACATTTGATCAGGACTCTGA
CCCATACTGTCCCATCTTCAGGCTGGGTTTCATTGTTGAGAAGGCAGGAGAGAACTTCACAGAACTGGCA
CACAAGGGCGGTGTCATTGGAGTCATCATCAACTGGAACTGTGACCTGGACTTGTCTGAATCAGAGTGCA
ACCCCAAATATTCTTTCCGGAGGCTCGACCCCAAGTATGACCCTGCCTCCTCAGGCTACAACTTCAGGTT
TGCCAAGTATTACAAGATAAACGGCACTACCACCACTCGAACTCTCATCAAAGCCTATGGGATTCGAATC
GATGTTATCGTGCATGGACAGGCAGGGAAATTCAGTCTCATTCCCACCATCATCAATCTGGCCACTGCTC
TGACCTCCATCGGGGTGGGCTCCTTCCTGTGTGACTGGATTTTGTTAACGTTCATGAACAAAAACAAGCT
CTACAGCCATAAGAAGTTCGACAAGGTGCGTACTCCAAAGCATCCCTCAAGTAGATGGCCTGTGACCCTT
GCCCTTGTCTTGGGCCAGATCCCTCCCCCACCTAGTCACTACTCCCAGGATCAGCCACCCAGCCCTCCAT
CAGGTGAAGGACCAACTTTGGGAGAAGGGGCAGAGCTACCACTGGCTGTCCAGTCTCCTCGGCCTTGCTC
CATCTCTGCTCTGACTGAGCAGGTGGTGGACACACTTGGCCAGCATATGGGACAAAGACCTCCTGTCCCT
GAGCCTTCCCAACAGGACTCCACATCCACGGACCCCAAAGGTTTGGCCCAACTTGACTACAAGGACGATG
ACGACAAGCTCGAGATGGTGAGCAAGGGCGAGGAGCTGTTCACCGGGGTGGTGCCCATCCTGGTCGAGCT
GGACGGCGACGTAAACGGCCACAAGTTCAGCGTGTCCGGCGAGGGCGAGGGCGATGCCACCTACGGCAAG
CTGACCCTGAAGTTCATCTGCACCACCGGCAAGCTGCCCGTGCCCTGGCCCACCCTCGTGACCACCTTCG
GCTACGGCCTGCAGTGCTTCGCCCGCTACCCCGACCACATGAAGCAGCACGACTTCTTCAAGTCCGCCAT
GCCCGAAGGCTACGTCCAGGAGCGCACCATCTTCTTCAAGGACGACGGCAACTACAAGACCCGCGCCGAG
GTGAAGTTCGAGGGCGACACCCTGGTGAACCGCATCGAGCTGAAGGGCATCGACTTCAAGGAGGACGGCA
ACATCCTGGGGCACAAGCTGGAGTACAACTACAACAGCCACAACGTCTATATCATGGCCGACAAGCAGAA
GAACGGCATCAAGGTGAACTTCAAGATCCGCCACAACATCGAGGACGGCAGCGTGCAGCTCGCCGACCAC
TACCAGCAGAACACCCCCATCGGCGACGGCCCCGTGCTGCTGCCCGACAACCACTACCTGAGCTACCAGT
CCGCCCTGAGCAAAGACCCCAACGAGAAGCGCGATCACATGGTCCTGCTGGAGTTCGTGACCGCCGCCGG
GATCACTCTCGGCATGGACGAGCTGTACAAGTATCTAGAGGGCCCTATTCTATAGTGTCACCTAAATGCT
AGAGCTCGCTGATCAGCCTCGACTGTGCCTTCTAGTTGCCAGCCATCTGTTGTTTGCCCCTCCCCCGTGC
CTTCCTTGACCCTGGAAGGTGCCACTCCCACTGTCCTTTCCTAATAAAATGAGGAAATTGCATCGCATTG
TCTGAGTAGGTGTCATTCTATTCTGGGGGGTGGGGTGGGGCAGGACAGCAAGGGGGAGGATTGGGAAGAC
AATAGCAGGCATGCTGGGGATGCGGTGGGCTCTATGGCTTCTGAGGCGGAAAGAACCAGCTGGGGCTCTA
GGGGGTATCCCC
[124 nt withheld, positions 3933-4056]
C
[91 nt withheld, positions 4058-4148]
A
[49 nt withheld, positions 4150-4198]
CCTTTGACGTTGGAGTCCACGTTCTTT
[37 nt withheld, positions 4226-4262]
ACCCTATCTCGGTCTATTCTTTTGATTTATAAGGGATTTTGCCGATTTCGGCCTATTGGTTAAAAAATGA
GCTGATTTAACAAAAATTTAACGCGAATTAATTCTGTGGAATGTGTGTCAGTTAGGGTGTGGAAAGTCCC
CAGGCTCCCCAGCAGGCAGAAGTATGCAAAGCATGCATCTCAATTAGTCAGCAACCAGGTGTGGAAAGTC
CCCAGGCTCCCCAGCAGGCAGAAGTATGCAAAGCATGCATCTCAATTAGTCAGCAACCATAGTCCCGCCC
CTAACTCCGCCCATCCCGCCCCTAACTCCGCCCAGTTCCGCCCATTCTCCGCCCCATGGCTGACTAATTT
TTTTTATTTATGCAGAGGCCGAGGCCGCCTCTGCCTCTGAGCTATTCCAGAAGTAGTGAGGAGGCTTTTT
TGGAGGCCTAGGCTTTTGCAAAAAGCTCCCGGGAGCTTGTATATCCATTTTCGGATCTGATCAAGAGACA
GGATGAGGATCGTTTCGCATGATTGAACAAGATGGATTGCACGCAGGTTCTCCGGCCGCTTGGGTGGAGA
GGCTATTCGGCTATGACTGGGCACAACAGACAATCGGCTGCTCTGATGCCGCCGTGTTCCGGCTGTCAGC
GCAGGGGCGCCCGGTTCTTTTTGTCAAGACCGACCTGTCCGGTGCCCTGAATGAACTGCAGGACGAGGCA
GCGCGGCTATCGTGGCTGGCCACGACGGGCGTTCCTTGCGCAGCTGTGCTCGACGTTGTCACTGAAGCGG
GAAGGGACTGGCTGCTATTGGGCGAAGTGCCGGGGCAGGATCTCCTGTCATCTCACCTTGCTCCTGCCGA
GAAAGTATCCATCATGGCTGATGCAATGCGGCGGCTGCATACGCTTGATCCGGCTACCTGCCCATTCGAC
CACCAAGCGAAACATCGCATCGAGCGAGCACGTACTCGGATGGAAGCCGGTCTTGTCGATCAGGATGATC
TGGACGAAGAGCATCAGGGGCTCGCGCCAGCCGAACTGTTCGCCAGGCTCAAGGCGCGCATGCCCGACGG
CGAGGATCTCGTCGTGACCCATGGCGATGCCTGCTTGCCGAATATCATGGTGGAAAATGGCCGCTTTTCT
GGATTCATCGACTGTGGCCGGCTGGGTGTGGCGGACCGCTATCAGGACATAGCGTTGGCTACCCGTGATA
TTGCTGAAGAGCTTGGCGGCGAATGGGCTGACCGCTTCCTCGTGCTTTACGGTATCGCCGCTCCCGATTC
GCAGCGCATCGCCTTCTATCGCCTTCTTGACGAGTTCTTCTGAGCGGGACTCTGGGGTTCGAAATGACCG
ACCAAGCGACGCCCAACCTGCCATCACGAGATTTCGATTCCACCGCCGCCTTCTATGAAAGGTTGGGCTT
CGGAATCGTTTTCCGGGACGCCGGCTGGATGATCCTCCAGCGCGGGGATCTCATGCTGGAGTTCTTCGCC
CACCCCAACTTGTTTATTGCAGCTTATAATGGTTACAAATAAAGCAATAGCATCACAAATTTCACAAATA
AAGCATTTTTTTCACTGCATTCTAGTTGTGGTTTGTCCAAACTCATCAATGTATCTTATCATGTCTGTAT
ACCGTCGACCTCTAGCTAGAGCTTGGCGTAATCATGGTCATAGCTGTTTCCTGTGTGAAATTGTTATCCG
CTCACAATTCCACACAACATACGAGCCGGAAGCATAAAGTGTAAAGCCTGGGGTGCCTAATGAGTGAGCT
AACTCACATTAATTGCGTTGCGCTCACTGCCCGCTTTCCAGTCGGGAAACCTGTCGTGCCAGCTGCATTA
ATGAATCGGCCAACGCGCGGGGAGAGGCGGTTTGCGTATTGGGCGCTCTTCCGCTTCCTCGCTCACTGAC
TCGCTGCGCTCGGTCGTTCGGCTGCGGCGAGCGGTATCAGCTCACTCAAAGGCGGTAATACGGTTATCCA
CAGAATCAGGGGATAACGCAGGAAAGAACATGTGAGCAAAAGGCCAGCAAAAGGCCAGGAACCGTAAAAA
GGCCGCGTTGCTGGCGTTTTTCCATAGGCTCCGCCCCCCTGACGAGCATCACAAAAATCGACGCTCAAGT
CAGAGGTGGCGAAACCCGACAGGACTATAAAGATACCAGGCGTTTCCCCCTGGAAGCTCCCTCGTGCGCT
CTCCTGTTCCGACCCTGCCGCTTACCGGATACCTGTCCGCCTTTCTCCCTTCGGGAAGCGTGGCGCTTTC
TCATAGCTCACGCTGTAGGTATCTCAGTTCGGTGTAGGTCGTTCGCTCCAAGCTGGGCTGTGTGCACGAA
CCCCCCGTTCAGCCCGACCGCTGCGCCTTATCCGGTAACTATCGTCTTGAGTCCAACCCGGTAAGACACG
ACTTATCGCCACTGGCAGCAGCCACTGGTAACAGGATTAGCAGAGCGAGGTATGTAGGCGGTGCTACAGA
GTTCTTGAAGTGGTGGCCTAACTACGGCTACACTAGAAGAACAGTATTTGGTATCTGCGCTCTGCTGAAG
CCAGTTACCTTCGGAAAAAGAGTTGGTAGCTCTTGATCCGGCAAACAAACCACCGCTGGTAGCGGTGGTT
TTTTTGTTTGCAAGCAGCAGATTACGCGCAGAAAAAAAGGATCTCAAGAAGATCCTTTGATCTTTTCTAC
GGGGTCTGACGCTCAGTGGAACGAAAACTCACGTTAAGGGATTTTGGTCATGAGATTATCAAAAAGGATC
TTCACCTAGATCCTTTTAAATTAAAAATGAAGTTTTAAATCAATCTAAAGTATATATGAGTAAACTTGGT
CTGACAGTTACCAATGCTTAATCAGTGAGGCACCTATCTCAGCGATCTGTCTATTTCGTTCATCCATAGT
TGCCTGACTCCCCGTCGTGTAGATAACTACGATACGGGAGGGCTTACCATCTGGCCCCAGTGCTGCAATG
ATACCGCGAGACCCACGCTCACCGGCTCCAGATTTATCAGCAATAAACCAGCCAGCCGGAAGGGCCGAGC
GCAGAAGTGGTCCTGCAACTTTATCCGCCTCCATCCAGTCTATTAATTGTTGCCGGGAAGCTAGAGTAAG
TAGTTCGCCAGTTAATAGTTTGCGCAACGTTGTTGCCATTGCTACAGGCATCGTGGTGTCACGCTCGTCG
TTTGGTATGGCTTCATTCAGCTCCGGTTCCCAACGATCAAGGCGAGTTACATGATCCCCCATGTTGTGCA
AAAAAGCGGTTAGCTCCTTCGGTCCTCCGATCGTTGTCAGAAGTAAGTTGGCCGCAGTGTTATCACTCAT
GGTTATGGCAGCACTGCATAATTCTCTTACTGTCATGCCATCCGTAAGATGCTT
