>Addgene plasmid #22400 | pcDNA3.1-P2X2-YFP Sequencing Result | analyzer sequence | sequence record 28221
NAGNCGCTCTGGAGTACCTTCGGGCATGGCGGACTTGAAGAAGTCGTGCTGCTTCATGTGGTCGGGGTAG
CGGGCGAAGCACTGCAGGCCGTAGCCGAAGGTGGTCACGAGGGTGGGCCAGGGCACGGGCAGCTTGCCGG
TGGTGCAGATGAACTTCAGGGTCAGCTTGCCGTAGGTGGCATCGCCCTCGCCCTCGCCGGACACGCTGAA
CTTGTGGCCGTTTACGTCGCCGTCCAGCTCGACCAGGATGGGCACCACCCCGGTGAACAGCTCCTCGCCC
TTGCTCACCATCTCGAGCTTGTCGTCATCGTCCTTGTAGTCAAGTTGGGCCAAACCTTTGGGGTCCGTGG
ATGTGGAGTCCTGTTGGGAAGGCTCAGGGACAGGAGGTCTTTGTCCCATATGCTGGCCAAGTGTGTCCAC
CACCTGCTCAGTCAGAGCAGAGATGGAGCAAGGCCGAGGAGACTGGACAGCCAGTGGTAGCTCTGCCCCT
TCTCCCAAAGTTGGTCCTTCACCTGATGGAGGGCTGGGTGGCTGATCCTGGGAGTAGTGACTAGGTGGGG
GAGGGATCTGGCCCAAGACAAGGGCAAGGGTCACAGGCCATCTACTTGAGGGATGCTTTGGAGTACGCAC
CTTGTCGAACTTCTTATGGCTGTAGAGCTTGTTTTTGTTCATGAACGTTAACAAAATCCAGTCACACAGG
AAGGAGCCCACCCCGATGGAGTCAGACAGT
