>Addgene plasmid #22400 | pcDNA3.1-P2X2-YFP Sequencing Result | analyzer sequence | sequence record 28222
CGAGCTCGGATCNCTAGTAACGGCCGCCAGTGTGCTCTAAAGGCCGCTGCACAGCCCCGGCTTCCCGCGG
GGGCGGCCATGGTCCGGCGCTTGGCCCGGGGCTGCTGGTCCGCGTTCTGGGACTACGAGACGCCTAAGGT
GATCGTGGTGCGGAATCGGCGCCTGGGATTCGTGCACCGCATGGTGCAGCTTCTCATCCTGCTTTACTTC
GTGTGGTACGTCTTCATCGTGCAGAAAAGCTACCAGGACAGCGAGACCGGACCGGAGAGCTCCATCATCA
CCAAAGTCAAGGGGATCACCATGTCGGAAGACAAAGTGTGGGACGTGGAGGAATACGTAAAGCCCCCGGA
GGGGGGCAGTGTAGTCAGCATCATCACCAGGATCGAGGTTACCCCTTCCCAGACCTTGGGAACATGCCCA
GAGAGCATGAGGGTTCACAGCTCTACCTGCCATTCAGACGACGACTGTATTGCCGGACAGCTGGACATGC
AAGGCAATGGGATTCGCACAGGGCACTGTGTACCCTATTACCATGGGGACTCCAAGACCTGCGAGGTGTC
AGCCTGGTGCCCGGTGGAGGATGGAACTTCTGACAACCATTTTCTGGGTAAAATGGCCCCAAATTTCACC
ATCCTCATCAAGAACAGCATCCACTACCCCG
